>Addgene plasmid #22109 | pWJPrP1 | addgene partial sequence | sequence record 27906 | M13-Rev 5'-CAGGAAACAGCTATGACC-3'
NCCCATTACCCTCACTAAAGGGAACAAAAGCTGGGTACCGGGCCCCCCCTCGAGGTCGACGGTATCGATA
AGCTTATGGCGAACCTTGGCTACTGGCTGCTGGCCCTCTTTGTGACTATGTGGACTGATGTCGGCCTCTG
CAAAAAGCGGCCAAAGCCTGGAGGGTGGAACACCGGTGGAAGCCGGTATCCCGGGCAGGGAAGCCCTGGA
GGCAACCGTTACCCACCTCAGGGTGGCACCTGGGGGCAGCCCCACGGTGGTGGCTGGGGACAACCCCATG
GGGGCAGCTGGGGACAACCTCATGGTGGTAGTTGGGGTCAGCCCCATGGCGGTGGATGGGGCCAAGGAGG
GGGTACCCATAATCAGTGGAACAAGCCCAGCAAACCAAAAACCAACATGAAGCATATGGCAGGGGCTGCG
GCAGCTGGGGCAGTAGTGGGGGGCCTTGGTGGCTACATGCTGGGGAGCGCCATGAGCAGGCCCATGATCC
ATTTTGGCAACGACTGGGAGGACCGCTACTACCGTGAAAACATGTACCGCTACCCTAACCAAGTGTACTA
CAGGCCAGTGGATCAGTACAGCAACCAGAACAACTTCGTGCACGACTGCGTCAATATCACCATCAAGCAG
CACACGGTCACCACCACCACCAAGGGGGAGAACTTCACCGAGACCGATGTGAAGATGATGGAGCGCGTGG
TGGAACAGATGTGCGTCACCCAGTACCAGAAGGAGTCCAGGCTATTACGACGGAAAAGATCAGCANCACG
TGCTTTCTCTCCCTCTGTCTCTCTCTCTCTTCTCTCTCTGACTGGAGAGATCATATTTCACGCGCCCCGT
GACTCATCCCTNATATC
