>Addgene plasmid #22109 | pWJPrP1 | addgene partial sequence | sequence record 27907 | 22109 with T7
CCGGTCGACACTAGTGGATCCTCATCCCACGATCAGGAAGATGAGGAAGGAGATGAGGAGGATGACAGGA
GGGGAGGAGAAAAGCACGGTGCTGCTGGATCTTCTCCCGTCGTAATAGGCCTGGGACTCCTTCTGGTACT
GGGTGACGCACATCTGCTCCACCACGCGCTCCATCATCTTCACATCGGTCTCGGTGAAGTTCTCCCCCTT
GGTGGTGGTGGTGACCGTGTGCTGCTTGATGGTGATATTGACGCAGTCGTGCACGAAGTTGTTCTGGTTG
CTGTACTGATCCACTGGCCTGTAGTACACTTGGTTAGGGTAGCGGTACATGTTTTCACGGTAGTAGCGGT
CCTCCCAGTCGTTGCCAAAATGGATCATGGGCCTGCTCATGGCGCTCCCCAGCATGTAGCCACCAAGGCC
CCCCACTACTGCCCCAGCTGCCGCAGCCCCTGCCATATGCTTCATGTTGGTTTTTGGTTTGCTGGGCTTG
TTCCACTGATTATGGGTACCCCCTCCTTGGCCCCATCCACCGCCATGGGGCTGACCCCAACTACCACCAT
GAGGTTGTCCCCAGCTGCCCCCATGG
