[The description below was written by a language model from this plasmid's Addgene catalogue record.]
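Description:
pWJPrP1 is a small bacterial cloning plasmid built on the pBTIIKS(+) backbone (about 2.9 kb), catalogued as an intermediate for the construction of a gene-targeting vector rather than as an expression construct. It is maintained at high copy number in E. coli under ampicillin selection. The record includes no feature table, so the origin of replication and other backbone elements are not itemised. No mammalian promoter, reporter or selection cassette is recorded, and nothing in the entry suggests the plasmid is meant to drive expression in cells on its own.

The payload is an insert of roughly 800 bp carrying the mouse prion protein open reading frame (Prnp), placed between EagI and ClaI sites that were both preserved during cloning, so the fragment can be excised and transferred into other constructs. The insert can be sequenced from the flanking M13 reverse and T7 primer sites. The coding sequence carries substitutions at amino acids 108 and 111 that create the MKHM motif, the 3F4 epitope. This epitope is recognised by the 3F4 monoclonal antibody, which does not bind wild-type mouse PrP, so protein produced from the engineered allele can be distinguished from the endogenous mouse protein.

Given the vector type and the associated study on knock-in mice modelling fatal familial insomnia, the plasmid most plausibly served as a source of epitope-tagged Prnp coding sequence for assembling targeting vectors at the mouse Prnp locus. The record lists only the 3F4 changes and no disease-associated mutation in this construct.
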