Addgene plasmid #22109: pWJPrP1
Depositing lab: Susan Lindquist. Depositing organization: Whitehead Institute for Biomedical Research. Publication: Spontaneous generation of prion infectivity in fatal familial insomnia knockin mice. Jackson WS, Borkowski AW, Faas H, Steele AD, King OD, Watson N, Jasanoff A, Lindquist S. Neuron. 2009 Aug 27. 63(4):438-50. 10.1016/j.neuron.2009.07.026 PubMed 19709627.
Backbone
  Vector backbone: pBTIIKS(+)
  Backbone size w/o insert (bp): 2900
  Vector type: construction of targeting vector
Growth in bacteria
  Bacterial resistance: Ampicillin, 100 μg/mL
  Growth temperature: 37°C
  Growth strain: DH5alpha
  Copy number: High Copy
Gene/Insert
  Gene/Insert name: mouse PrP ORF insert (alt name: Prnp)
  Species: M. musculus (mouse)
  Insert size (bp): 800
  Mutation: mutations at aa 108 and 111 to make 3F4 epitope (MKHM)
  Entrez Gene: Prnp (a.k.a. CD230, PrP, PrP<C>, PrPC, PrPSc, Prn-i, Prn-p, Sinc, prP27-30, prP33-35C)
  Cloning method: Restriction Enzyme; 5′ cloning site Eag1 (not destroyed); 3′ cloning site Cla1 (not destroyed)
  Sequencing primers: 5′ M13R; 3′ T7
Terms and licenses: Academic/Nonprofit Terms; Industry Terms: Not Available to Industry
How to cite: pWJPrP1 was a gift from Susan Lindquist (Addgene plasmid # 22109 ; http://n2t.net/addgene:22109 ; RRID:Addgene_22109)
